Addgene plasmid #32686: pENTR.hU6hH1
Purpose: (Empty Backbone) dual shRNA expression cassette entry vector
Depositing lab: Ming-Sound Tsao. Depositing organization: University Health Network. Publication: Modified gateway system for double shRNA expression and Cre/lox based gene expression. Radulovich N, Leung L, Tsao MS. BMC Biotechnol. 2011 Mar 22;11:24. 10.1186/1472-6750-11-24 PubMed 21418658.
Backbone
  Vector backbone: pENTR4
  Backbone manufacturer: Invitrogen
  Backbone size (bp): 2720
  Modifications to backbone: hU6hH1 dual shRNA expression cassette
  Vector type: Mammalian Expression, RNAi
  Promoter: hU6hH1
  Selectable markers: Neomycin (select with G418)
Growth in bacteria
  Bacterial resistance: Kanamycin, 50 μg/mL
  Growth temperature: 37°C
  Growth strain: DH5alpha
  Copy number: High Copy
Gene/Insert
  Cloning method: Gateway Cloning
Terms and licenses: Academic/Nonprofit Terms; Industry Terms: Not Available to Industry
How to cite: pENTR.hU6hH1 was a gift from Ming-Sound Tsao (Addgene plasmid # 32686 ; http://n2t.net/addgene:32686 ; RRID:Addgene_32686)
