[The description below was written by a language model from this plasmid's Addgene catalogue record and pLannotate feature annotations shown in this document.]
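Description:
pENTR.hU6hH1 is an empty Gateway entry vector built on the Invitrogen pENTR4 backbone and designed for cloning two short hairpin RNAs into a single transferable cassette. It is a small plasmid (the deposited sequence is about 2.8 kb) that is maintained at high copy in E. coli through a ColE1/pUC-type origin and selected with kanamycin via an aminoglycoside phosphotransferase gene. The catalogue also lists neomycin/G418 as a selectable marker. The feature table shows only this one KanR coding sequence and no annotated eukaryotic promoter driving it, so the G418 entry probably reflects the general activity of this enzyme class rather than a dedicated mammalian selection cassette. A short fragment annotated as RSF ori is most likely a partial sequence match and not a second functional origin. The rrnB T1 and T2 terminators lie upstream of the cloning region and insulate it from read-through transcription from the plasmid backbone.

The payload lies between the attL1 and attL2 recombination sites. It consists of the human U6 snRNA promoter followed by the human H1 RNA promoter, both in the same orientation, with a short multiple cloning site fragment after H1. Both are RNA polymerase III promoters commonly used to express short hairpin transcripts, so placing them in tandem allows two independent shRNAs to be expressed from one construct, for example to knock down two genes at once or to target one gene at two sites. No hairpin sequences are present in this version. Once the hairpins have been inserted, an LR Clonase reaction moves the whole dual-promoter cassette into a compatible Gateway destination vector for delivery into mammalian cells. The record does not specify which destination vectors are intended.
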