Features (pLannotate 1.2.2; 10 found; start..end, strand, type, name):
      1..46      +  rep_origin     RSF ori (fragment): Plasmids containing the RSF 1030 origin of replication can be propagated in E. coli cells that contain additional plasmids with compatible origins.
    106..149     -  terminator     rrnB T1 terminator: Escherichia coli rrnB; transcription terminator T1 from the E. coli rrnB gene
    281..308     +  terminator     rrnB T2 terminator: transcription terminator T2 from the E. coli rrnB gene
    358..457     +  protein_bind   attL1: mutant version of attL; recombination site for the Gateway® LR reaction LR Clonase™
    501..741     +  promoter       U6 promoter: RNA polymerase III promoter for human U6 snRNA
    777..991     +  promoter       H1 promoter: human H1 RNA promoter
    998..1024    +  misc_feature   MCS (fragment): pBluescript multiple cloning site
   1033..1132    -  protein_bind   attL2: mutant version of attL; recombination site for the Gateway® LR reaction LR Clonase™
   1255..2064    +  CDS            KanR: aminoglycoside phosphotransferase; aph(3')-Ia; confers resistance to kanamycin in bacteria or G418 (Geneticin®) in eukaryotes
   2154..2742    +  rep_origin     ori: high-copy-number ColE1/pMB1/pBR322/pUC origin of replication
>Addgene plasmid #32686 | pENTR.hU6hH1 | depositor full sequence | sequence record 80282 | pENTR.hU6hH1 sequence 2804 bps
CTTTCCTGCGTTATCCCCTGATTCTGTGGATAACCGTATTACCGCTAGCATGGATCTCGGGGACGTCTAA
CTACTAAGCGAGAGTAGGGAACTGCCAGGCATCAAATAAAACGAAAGGCTCAGTCGGAAGACTGGGCCTT
TCGTTTTATCTGTTGTTTGTCGGTGAACGCTCTCCTGAGTAGGACAAATCCGCCGGGAGCGGATTTGAAC
GTTGTGAAGCAACGGCCCGGAGGGTGGCGGGCAGGACGCCCGCCATAAACTGCCAGGCATCAAACTAAGC
AGAAGGCCATCCTGACGGATGGCCTTTTTGCGTTTCTACAAACTCTTCCTGTTAGTTAGTTACTTAAGCT
CGGGCCCCAAATAATGATTTTATTTTGACTGATAGTGACCTGTTCGTTGCAACAAATTGATAAGCAATGC
TTTTTTATAATGCCAACTTTGTACAAAAAAGCAGGCTCCACCATGGGAACCAATTCAGTCGAGCGGCCGC
CCCCTTCACCGAGGGCCTATTTCCCATGATTCCTTCATATTTGCATATACGATACAAGGCTGTTAGAGAG
ATAATTGGAATTAATTTGACTGTAAACACAAAGATATTAGTACAAAATACGTGACGTAGAAAGTAATAAT
TTCTTGGGTAGTTTGCAGTTTTAAAATTATGTTTTAAAATGGACTATCATATGCTTACCGTAACTTGAAA
GTATTTCGATTTCTTGGCTTTATATATCTTGTGGAAAGGACGAAACACCGGTCCGCAGGTATGCACGCGT
GAATTCGAACGCTGACGTCATCAACCCGCTCCAAGGAATCGCGGGCCCAGTGTCACTAGGCGGGAACACC
CAGCGCGCGTGCGCCCTGGCAGGAAGATGGCTGTGAGGGACAGGGGAGTGGCGCCCTGCAATATTTGCAT
GTCGCTATGTGTTCTGGGAAATCACCATAAACGTGAAATGTCTTTGGATTTGGGAATCTTATAAGTTCTG
TATGAGACCACAGATCTAAGCTTATCGATACCGTCGACCTCGAGATATCTAGACCCAGCTTTCTTGTACA
AAGTTGGCATTATAAGAAAGCATTGCTTATCAATTTGTTGCAACGAACAGGTCACTATCAGTCAAAATAA
AATCATTATTTGCCATCCAGCTGCAGCTCTGGCCCGTGTCTCAAAATCTCTGATGTTACATTGCACAAGA
TAAAAATATATCATCATGAACAATAAAACTGTCTGCTTACATAAACAGTAATACAAGGGGTGTTATGAGC
CATATTCAACGGGAAACGTCGAGGCCGCGATTAAATTCCAACATGGATGCTGATTTATATGGGTATAAAT
GGGCTCGCGATAATGTCGGGCAATCAGGTGCGACAATCTATCGCTTGTATGGGAAGCCCGATGCGCCAGA
GTTGTTTCTGAAACATGGCAAAGGTAGCGTTGCCAATGATGTTACAGATGAGATGGTCAGACTAAACTGG
CTGACGGAATTTATGCCTCTTCCGACCATCAAGCATTTTATCCGTACTCCTGGTGATGCATGGTTACTCA
CCACTGCGATCCCCGGAAAAACAGCATTCCAGGTATTAGAAGAATATCCTGATTCAGGTGAAAATATTGT
TGATGCGCTGGCAGTGTTCCTGCGCCGGTTGCATTCGATTCCTGTTTGTAATTGTCCTTTTAACAGCGAT
CGCGTATTTCGTCTCGCTCAGGCGCAATCACGAATGAATAACGGTTTGGTTGATGCGAGTGATTTTGATG
ACGAGCGTAATGGCTGGCCTGTTGAACAAGTCTGGAAAGAAATGCATAAACTTTTGCCATTCTCACCGGA
TTCAGTCGTCACTCATGGTGATTTCTCACTTGATAACCTTATTTTTGACGAGGGGAAATTAATAGGTTGT
ATTGATGTTGGACGAGTCGGAATCGCAGACCGATACCAGGATCTTGCCATCCTATGGAACTGCCTCGGTG
AGTTTTCTCCTTCATTACAGAAACGGCTTTTTCAAAAATATGGTATTGATAATCCTGATATGAATAAATT
GCAGTTTCATTTGATGCTCGATGAGTTTTTCTAATCAGAATTGGTTAATTGGTTGTAACATTATTCAGAT
TGGGCCCCGTTCCACTGAGCGTCAGACCCCGTAGAAAAGATCAAAGGATCTTCTTGAGATCCTTTTTTTC
TGCGCGTAATCTGCTGCTTGCAAACAAAAAAACCACCGCTACCAGCGGTGGTTTGTTTGCCGGATCAAGA
GCTACCAACTCTTTTTCCGAAGGTAACTGGCTTCAGCAGAGCGCAGATACCAAATACTGTTCTTCTAGTG
TAGCCGTAGTTAGGCCACCACTTCAAGAACTCTGTAGCACCGCCTACATACCTCGCTCTGCTAATCCTGT
TACCAGTGGCTGCTGCCAGTGGCGATAAGTCGTGTCTTACCGGGTTGGACTCAAGACGATAGTTACCGGA
TAAGGCGCAGCGGTCGGGCTGAACGGGGGGTTCGTGCACACAGCCCAGCTTGGAGCGAACGACCTACACC
GAACTGAGATACCTACAGCGTGAGCTATGAGAAAGCGCCACGCTTCCCGAAGGGAGAAAGGCGGACAGGT
ATCCGGTAAGCGGCAGGGTCGGAACAGGAGAGCGCACGAGGGAGCTTCCAGGGGGAAACGCCTGGTATCT
TTATAGTCCTGTCGGGTTTCGCCACCTCTGACTTGAGCGTCGATTTTTGTGATGCTCGTCAGGGGGGCGG
AGCCTATGGAAAAACGCCAGCAACGCGGCCTTTTTACGGTTCCTGGCCTTTTGCTGGCCTTTTGCTCACA
TGTT
