>Addgene plasmid #32686 | pENTR.hU6hH1 | addgene partial sequence | sequence record 83011 | LKO1_5 5'-GACTATCATATGCTTACCGT-3'
GCTTTATATATCTTGTGGAAAGGACGAAACACCGGTCCGCAGGTATGCACGCGTGAATTCGAACGCTGAC
GTCATCAACCCGCTCCAAGGAATCGCGGGCCCAGTGTCACTAGGCGGGAACACCCAGCGCGCGTGCGCCC
TGGCAGGAAGATGGCTGTGAGGGACAGGGGAGTGGCGCCCTGCAATATTTGCATGTCGCTATGTGTTCTG
GGAAATCACCATAAACGTGAAATGTCTTTGGATTTGGGAATCTTATAAGTTCTGTATGAGACCACAGATC
TAAGCTTATCGATACCGTCGACCTCGAGATATCTAGACCCAGCTTTCTTGTACAAAGTTGGCATTATAA
